Addgene plasmid #77443: CAMK1D gRNA (BRDN0001144895)
Purpose: 3rd generation lentiviral gRNA plasmid targeting human CAMK1D
Depositing lab: John Doench & David Root. Depositing organization: Broad Institute. Publication: Optimized sgRNA design to maximize activity and minimize off-target effects of CRISPR-Cas9. Doench JG, Fusi N, Sullender M, Hegde M, Vaimberg EW, Donovan KF, Smith I, Tothova Z, Wilen C, Orchard R, Virgin HW, Listgarten J, Root DE. Nat Biotechnol. 2016 Jan 18. doi: 10.1038/nbt.3437. PubMed 26780180.
Backbone
  Vector backbone: lentiGuide-Puro
  Backbone manufacturer: Zhang Lab (Addgene plasmid # 52963)
  Vector type: Mammalian Expression, Lentiviral, CRISPR
  Selectable markers: Puromycin
Growth in bacteria
  Bacterial resistance: Ampicillin, 100 μg/mL
  Growth temperature: 37°C
  Growth strain: DH5alpha
  Copy number: High Copy
Gene/Insert
  Gene/Insert name: CAMK1D (alt names: CAMK1D; NM_020397.3)
  gRNA/shRNA sequence: TATGGGAGACCTACCAGAGT
  Species: H. sapiens (human)
  Entrez Gene: CAMK1D (a.k.a. CKLiK, CaM-K1, CaMKID)
  Promoter: hU6
  Cloning method: Unknown
  Sequencing primers: 5′ U6-F; 3′ pS2-R
Terms and licenses: Academic/Nonprofit Terms; Industry Terms: Not Available to Industry
Depositor comments: The gRNA was designed to target the following Genbank reference sequence(s): NM_020397.3,NM_153498.3. Note that this plasmid does NOT contain Cas9. It should be used in conjunction with lentiCas9-Blast (Addgene #52962) or otherwise with cell lines already expressing Cas9. Browse the full kinome gRNA library at http://www.addgene.org/pooled-library/broadgpp-human-kinome/ or visit http://www.broadinstitute.org/rnai/public/ for detailed protocols and information.
How to cite: CAMK1D gRNA (BRDN0001144895) was a gift from John Doench & David Root (Addgene plasmid # 77443 ; http://n2t.net/addgene:77443 ; RRID:Addgene_77443)
