[The description below was written by a language model from this plasmid's Addgene catalogue record and pLannotate feature annotations shown in this document.]
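Description:
CAMK1D gRNA (BRDN0001144895) is a third-generation lentiviral CRISPR guide plasmid built on the lentiGuide-Puro backbone and designed to target human CAMK1D, which encodes calcium/calmodulin-dependent protein kinase ID. It is one clone from a human kinome guide collection. In bacteria the 8.3 kb plasmid is maintained at high copy through a ColE1/pUC-type origin and selected with ampicillin via the β-lactamase gene. An f1 origin and remnants of a lac/T7/T3 cloning region are also present in the backbone.

The transfer cassette is framed by an RSV promoter fused to a truncated HIV-1 5' LTR, which allows Tat-independent production of the viral genome, and by a self-inactivating ΔU3 3' LTR followed by an SV40 polyadenylation signal. Between them lie the Ψ packaging signal with a partial gag sequence, the Rev response element for nuclear export of the genomic RNA, and a central polypurine tract that aids nuclear import in transduced cells. The payload consists of two units. A human U6 RNA polymerase III promoter drives the 20-nt CAMK1D spacer joined to the Streptococcus pyogenes Cas9 guide scaffold. Downstream, an EF-1α core promoter with its intron A expresses puromycin N-acetyltransferase for selection of transduced mammalian cells, with a WPRE that enhances transcript expression.

The plasmid carries no Cas9, so it is meant to be used with a separate Cas9 lentiviral vector or in cells that already express Cas9, typically for knockout of CAMK1D. The guide was designed against two CAMK1D reference transcripts.
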