Features (pLannotate 1.2.2; 29 found; start..end, strand, type, name):
     14..80      +  CDS            small t antigen (fragment): SV40 (simian virus 40) small t antigen
    106..317     +  promoter       EF-1α core promoter: core promoter for human elongation factor EF-1α
    318..1256    +  intron         EF-1α intron A: intron upstream of the start codon of human EF-1α
   1278..1877    +  CDS            PuroR (fragment): puromycin N-acetyltransferase; pac from Streptomyces; confers resistance to puromycin
   1893..2481    +  misc_feature   WPRE: woodchuck hepatitis virus posttranscriptional regulatory element
   2532..2551    +  misc_feature   cPPT/CTS (fragment): central polypurine tract and central termination sequence of HIV-1
   2553..2786    +  LTR            3' LTR (ΔU3): self-inactivating 3' long terminal repeat (LTR) from HIV-1
   2864..2985    +  polyA_signal   SV40 poly(A) signal: SV40 polyadenylation signal
   3025..3160    +  rep_origin     SV40 ori: SV40 origin of replication
   3181..3199    -  promoter       T7 promoter: promoter for bacteriophage T7 RNA polymerase
   3207..3362    +  CDS            lacZα (fragment): LacZα fragment of β-galactosidase; lacZ fragment
   3367..3795    +  rep_origin     f1 ori (sequence partly withheld): f1 bacteriophage origin of replication; arrow indicates direction of (+) strand synthesis
   3848..3952    +  promoter       AmpR promoter: bla
   3953..4813    +  CDS            AmpR: β-lactamase; bla; confers resistance to ampicillin, carbenicillin, and related antibiotics
   4984..5572    +  rep_origin     ori: high-copy-number ColE1/pMB1/pBR322/pUC origin of replication
   5755..5847    +  CDS            lacI (fragment): lac repressor; lacI; The lac repressor binds to the lac operator to inhibit transcription in E. coli. This inhibition can be relieved by adding lactose or isopropyl-β-D-thiogalactopyranoside (IPTG).
   5860..5881    +  protein_bind   CAP binding site: CAP binding activates transcription in the presence of cAMP. E. coli catabolite activator protein
   5896..5926    +  promoter       lac promoter: promoter for the E. coli lac operon
   5934..5950    +  protein_bind   lac operator: The lac repressor binds to the lac operator to inhibit transcription in E. coli. This inhibition can be relieved by adding lactose or isopropyl-β-D-thiogalactopyranoside (IPTG). lac repressor encoded by lacI
   5995..6013    +  promoter       T3 promoter: promoter for bacteriophage T3 RNA polymerase
   6041..6267    +  promoter       RSV promoter: Rous sarcoma virus enhancer/promoter
   6268..6448    +  LTR            5' LTR (truncated): truncated 5' long terminal repeat (LTR) from HIV-1
   6495..6620    +  misc_feature   HIV-1 Ψ: packaging signal of human immunodeficiency virus type 1
   6604..6967    +  CDS            HIV-1 gag (fragment): gag protein from human immunodeficiency virus 1; gag
   7113..7346    +  misc_feature   RRE: The Rev response element (RRE) of HIV-1 allows for Rev-dependent mRNA export from the nucleus to the cytoplasm.
   7723..7749    +  CDS            Rev (fragment): human immunodeficiency virus 1 (HIV-1) Rev protein; rev; enhances nuclear export of unspliced and incompletely spliced viral mRNAs
   7753..7993    +  promoter       U6 promoter: RNA polymerase III promoter for human U6 snRNA
   8023..8098    +  misc_RNA       gRNA scaffold: guide RNA scaffold for the Streptococcus pyogenes CRISPR/Cas9 system
   8154..8271    +  misc_feature   cPPT/CTS: central polypurine tract and central termination sequence of HIV-1
>Addgene plasmid #77443 | CAMK1D gRNA (BRDN0001144895) | addgene full sequence | sequence record 187770 | Addgene Assembled Sequence
CCCGGGTGCAAAGATGGATAAAGTTTTAAACAGAGAGGAATCTTTGCAGCTAATGGACCTTCTAGGTCTT
GAAAGGAGTGGGAATTGGCTCCGGTGCCCGTCAGTGGGCAGAGCGCACATCGCCCACAGTCCCCGAGAAG
TTGGGGGGAGGGGTCGGCAATTGATCCGGTGCCTAGAGAAGGTGGCGCGGGGTAAACTGGGAAAGTGATG
TCGTGTACTGGCTCCGCCTTTTTCCCGAGGGTGGGGGAGAACCGTATATAAGTGCAGTAGTCGCCGTGAA
CGTTCTTTTTCGCAACGGGTTTGCCGCCAGAACACAGGTAAGTGCCGTGTGTGGTTCCCGCGGGCCTGGC
CTCTTTACGGGTTATGGCCCTTGCGTGCCTTGAATTACTTCCACCTGGCTGCAGTACGTGATTCTTGATC
CCGAGCTTCGGGTTGGAAGTGGGTGGGAGAGTTCGAGGCCTTGCGCTTAAGGAGCCCCTTCGCCTCGTGC
TTGAGTTGAGGCCTGGCCTGGGCGCTGGGGCCGCCGCGTGCGAATCTGGTGGCACCTTCGCGCCTGTCTC
GCTGCTTTCGATAAGTCTCTAGCCATTTAAAATTTTTGATGACCTGCTGCGACGCTTTTTTTCTGGCAAG
ATAGTCTTGTAAATGCGGGCCAAGATCTGCACACTGGTATTTCGGTTTTTGGGGCCGCGGGCGGCGACGG
GGCCCGTGCGTCCCAGCGCACATGTTCGGCGAGGCGGGGCCTGCGAGCGCGGCCACCGAGAATCGGACGG
GGGTAGTCTCAAGCTGGCCGGCCTGCTCTGGTGCCTGGCCTCGCGCCGCCGTGTATCGCCCCGCCCTGGG
CGGCAAGGCTGGCCCGGTCGGCACCAGTTGCGTGAGCGGAAAGATGGCCGCTTCCCGGCCCTGCTGCAGG
GAGCTCAAAATGGAGGACGCGGCGCTCGGGAGAGCGGGCGGGTGAGTCACCCACACAAAGGAAAAGGGCC
TTTCCGTCCTCAGCCGTCGCTTCATGTGACTCCACGGAGTACCGGGCGCCGTCCAGGCACCTCGATTAGT
TCTCGAGCTTTTGGAGTACGTCGTCTTTAGGTTGGGGGGAGGGGTTTTATGCGATGGAGTTTCCCCACAC
TGAGTGGGTGGAGACTGAAGTTAGGCCAGCTTGGCACTTGATGTAATTCTCCTTGGAATTTGCCCTTTTT
GAGTTTGGATCTTGGTTCATTCTCAAGCCTCAGACAGTGGTTCAAAGTTTTTTTCTTCCATTTCAGGTGT
CGTGACGTACGGCCACCATGACCGAGTACAAGCCCACGGTGCGCCTCGCCACCCGCGACGACGTCCCCAG
GGCCGTACGCACCCTCGCCGCCGCGTTCGCCGACTACCCCGCCACGCGCCACACCGTCGATCCGGACCGC
CACATCGAGCGGGTCACCGAGCTGCAAGAACTCTTCCTCACGCGCGTCGGGCTCGACATCGGCAAGGTGT
GGGTCGCGGACGACGGCGCCGCCGTGGCGGTCTGGACCACGCCGGAGAGCGTCGAAGCGGGGGCGGTGTT
CGCCGAGATCGGCCCGCGCATGGCCGAGTTGAGCGGTTCCCGGCTGGCCGCGCAGCAACAGATGGAAGGC
CTCCTGGCGCCGCACCGGCCCAAGGAGCCCGCGTGGTTCCTGGCCACCGTCGGAGTCTCGCCCGACCACC
AGGGCAAGGGTCTGGGCAGCGCCGTCGTGCTCCCCGGAGTGGAGGCGGCCGAGCGCGCCGGGGTGCCCGC
CTTCCTGGAGACCTCCGCGCCCCGCAACCTCCCCTTCTACGAGCGGCTCGGCTTCACCGTCACCGCCGAC
GTCGAGGTGCCCGAAGGACCGCGCACCTGGTGCATGACCCGCAAGCCCGGTGCCTGAACGCGTTAAGTCG
ACAATCAACCTCTGGATTACAAAATTTGTGAAAGATTGACTGGTATTCTTAACTATGTTGCTCCTTTTAC
GCTATGTGGATACGCTGCTTTAATGCCTTTGTATCATGCTATTGCTTCCCGTATGGCTTTCATTTTCTCC
TCCTTGTATAAATCCTGGTTGCTGTCTCTTTATGAGGAGTTGTGGCCCGTTGTCAGGCAACGTGGCGTGG
TGTGCACTGTGTTTGCTGACGCAACCCCCACTGGTTGGGGCATTGCCACCACCTGTCAGCTCCTTTCCGG
GACTTTCGCTTTCCCCCTCCCTATTGCCACGGCGGAACTCATCGCCGCCTGCCTTGCCCGCTGCTGGACA
GGGGCTCGGCTGTTGGGCACTGACAATTCCGTGGTGTTGTCGGGGAAATCATCGTCCTTTCCTTGGCTGC
TCGCCTGTGTTGCCACCTGGATTCTGCGCGGGACGTCCTTCTGCTACGTCCCTTCGGCCCTCAATCCAGC
GGACCTTCCTTCCCGCGGCCTGCTGCCGGCTCTGCGGCCTCTTCCGCGTCTTCGCCTTCGCCCTCAGACG
AGTCGGATCTCCCTTTGGGCCGCCTCCCCGCGTCGACTTTAAGACCAATGACTTACAAGGCAGCTGTAGA
TCTTAGCCACTTTTTAAAAGAAAAGGGGGGACTGGAAGGGCTAATTCACTCCCAACGAAGACAAGATCTG
CTTTTTGCTTGTACTGGGTCTCTCTGGTTAGACCAGATCTGAGCCTGGGAGCTCTCTGGCTAACTAGGGA
ACCCACTGCTTAAGCCTCAATAAAGCTTGCCTTGAGTGCTTCAAGTAGTGTGTGCCCGTCTGTTGTGTGA
CTCTGGTAACTAGAGATCCCTCAGACCCTTTTAGTCAGTGTGGAAAATCTCTAGCAGTACGTATAGTAGT
TCATGTCATCTTATTATTCAGTATTTATAACTTGCAAAGAAATGAATATCAGAGAGTGAGAGGAACTTGT
TTATTGCAGCTTATAATGGTTACAAATAAAGCAATAGCATCACAAATTTCACAAATAAAGCATTTTTTTC
ACTGCATTCTAGTTGTGGTTTGTCCAAACTCATCAATGTATCTTATCATGTCTGGCTCTAGCTATCCCGC
CCCTAACTCCGCCCATCCCGCCCCTAACTCCGCCCAGTTCCGCCCATTCTCCGCCCCATGGCTGACTAAT
TTTTTTTATTTATGCAGAGGCCGAGGCCGCCTCGGCCTCTGAGCTATTCCAGAAGTAGTGAGGAGGCTTT
TTTGGAGGCCTAGGGACGTACCCAATTCGCCCTATAGTGAGTCGTATTACGCGCGCTCACTGGCCGTCGT
TTTACAACGTCGTGACTGGGAAAACCCTGGCGTTACCCAACTTAATCGCCTTGCAGCACATCCCCCTTTC
GCCAGCTGGCGTAATAGCGAAGAGGCCCGCACCGATCGCCCTTCCCAACAGTTGCGCAGCCTGAATGGCG
AATGGG
[124 nt withheld, positions 3367-3490]
C
[91 nt withheld, positions 3492-3582]
A
[49 nt withheld, positions 3584-3632]
CCTTTGACGTTGGAGTCCACGTTCTTT
[37 nt withheld, positions 3660-3696]
ACCCTATCTCGGTCTATTCTTTTGATTTATAAGGGATTTTGCCGATTTCGGCCTATTGGTTAAAAAATGA
GCTGATTTAACAAAAATTTAACGCGAATTTTAACAAAATATTAACGCTTACAATTTAGGTGGCACTTTTC
GGGGAAATGTGCGCGGAACCCCTATTTGTTTATTTTTCTAAATACATTCAAATATGTATCCGCTCATGAG
ACAATAACCCTGATAAATGCTTCAATAATATTGAAAAAGGAAGAGTATGAGTATTCAACATTTCCGTGTC
GCCCTTATTCCCTTTTTTGCGGCATTTTGCCTTCCTGTTTTTGCTCACCCAGAAACGCTGGTGAAAGTAA
AAGATGCTGAAGATCAGTTGGGTGCACGAGTGGGTTACATCGAACTGGATCTCAACAGCGGTAAGATCCT
TGAGAGTTTTCGCCCCGAAGAACGTTTTCCAATGATGAGCACTTTTAAAGTTCTGCTATGTGGCGCGGTA
TTATCCCGTATTGACGCCGGGCAAGAGCAACTCGGTCGCCGCATACACTATTCTCAGAATGACTTGGTTG
AGTACTCACCAGTCACAGAAAAGCATCTTACGGATGGCATGACAGTAAGAGAATTATGCAGTGCTGCCAT
AACCATGAGTGATAACACTGCGGCCAACTTACTTCTGACAACGATCGGAGGACCGAAGGAGCTAACCGCT
TTTTTGCACAACATGGGGGATCATGTAACTCGCCTTGATCGTTGGGAACCGGAGCTGAATGAAGCCATAC
CAAACGACGAGCGTGACACCACGATGCCTGTAGCAATGGCAACAACGTTGCGCAAACTATTAACTGGCGA
ACTACTTACTCTAGCTTCCCGGCAACAATTAATAGACTGGATGGAGGCGGATAAAGTTGCAGGACCACTT
CTGCGCTCGGCCCTTCCGGCTGGCTGGTTTATTGCTGATAAATCTGGAGCCGGTGAGCGTGGGTCTCGCG
GTATCATTGCAGCACTGGGGCCAGATGGTAAGCCCTCCCGTATCGTAGTTATCTACACGACGGGGAGTCA
GGCAACTATGGATGAACGAAATAGACAGATCGCTGAGATAGGTGCCTCACTGATTAAGCATTGGTAACTG
TCAGACCAAGTTTACTCATATATACTTTAGATTGATTTAAAACTTCATTTTTAATTTAAAAGGATCTAGG
TGAAGATCCTTTTTGATAATCTCATGACCAAAATCCCTTAACGTGAGTTTTCGTTCCACTGAGCGTCAGA
CCCCGTAGAAAAGATCAAAGGATCTTCTTGAGATCCTTTTTTTCTGCGCGTAATCTGCTGCTTGCAAACA
AAAAAACCACCGCTACCAGCGGTGGTTTGTTTGCCGGATCAAGAGCTACCAACTCTTTTTCCGAAGGTAA
CTGGCTTCAGCAGAGCGCAGATACCAAATACTGTTCTTCTAGTGTAGCCGTAGTTAGGCCACCACTTCAA
GAACTCTGTAGCACCGCCTACATACCTCGCTCTGCTAATCCTGTTACCAGTGGCTGCTGCCAGTGGCGAT
AAGTCGTGTCTTACCGGGTTGGACTCAAGACGATAGTTACCGGATAAGGCGCAGCGGTCGGGCTGAACGG
GGGGTTCGTGCACACAGCCCAGCTTGGAGCGAACGACCTACACCGAACTGAGATACCTACAGCGTGAGCT
ATGAGAAAGCGCCACGCTTCCCGAAGGGAGAAAGGCGGACAGGTATCCGGTAAGCGGCAGGGTCGGAACA
GGAGAGCGCACGAGGGAGCTTCCAGGGGGAAACGCCTGGTATCTTTATAGTCCTGTCGGGTTTCGCCACC
TCTGACTTGAGCGTCGATTTTTGTGATGCTCGTCAGGGGGGCGGAGCCTATGGAAAAACGCCAGCAACGC
GGCCTTTTTACGGTTCCTGGCCTTTTGCTGGCCTTTTGCTCACATGTTCTTTCCTGCGTTATCCCCTGAT
TCTGTGGATAACCGTATTACCGCCTTTGAGTGAGCTGATACCGCTCGCCGCAGCCGAACGACCGAGCGCA
GCGAGTCAGTGAGCGAGGAAGCGGAAGAGCGCCCAATACGCAAACCGCCTCTCCCCGCGCGTTGGCCGAT
TCATTAATGCAGCTGGCACGACAGGTTTCCCGACTGGAAAGCGGGCAGTGAGCGCAACGCAATTAATGTG
AGTTAGCTCACTCATTAGGCACCCCAGGCTTTACACTTTATGCTTCCGGCTCGTATGTTGTGTGGAATTG
TGAGCGGATAACAATTTCACACAGGAAACAGCTATGACCATGATTACGCCAAGCGCGCAATTAACCCTCA
CTAAAGGGAACAAAAGCTGGAGCTGCAAGCTTAATGTAGTCTTATGCAATACTCTTGTAGTCTTGCAACA
TGGTAACGATGAGTTAGCAACATGCCTTACAAGGAGAGAAAAAGCACCGTGCATGCCGATTGGTGGAAGT
AAGGTGGTACGATCGTGCCTTATTAGGAAGGCAACAGACGGGTCTGACATGGATTGGACGAACCACTGAA
TTGCCGCATTGCAGAGATATTGTATTTAAGTGCCTAGCTCGATACATAAACGGGTCTCTCTGGTTAGACC
AGATCTGAGCCTGGGAGCTCTCTGGCTAACTAGGGAACCCACTGCTTAAGCCTCAATAAAGCTTGCCTTG
AGTGCTTCAAGTAGTGTGTGCCCGTCTGTTGTGTGACTCTGGTAACTAGAGATCCCTCAGACCCTTTTAG
TCAGTGTGGAAAATCTCTAGCAGTGGCGCCCGAACAGGGACTTGAAAGCGAAAGGGAAACCAGAGGAGCT
CTCTCGACGCAGGACTCGGCTTGCTGAAGCGCGCACGGCAAGAGGCGAGGGGCGGCGACTGGTGAGTACG
CCAAAAATTTTGACTAGCGGAGGCTAGAAGGAGAGAGATGGGTGCGAGAGCGTCAGTATTAAGCGGGGGA
GAATTAGATCGCGATGGGAAAAAATTCGGTTAAGGCCAGGGGGAAAGAAAAAATATAAATTAAAACATAT
AGTATGGGCAAGCAGGGAGCTAGAACGATTCGCAGTTAATCCTGGCCTGTTAGAAACATCAGAAGGCTGT
AGACAAATACTGGGACAGCTACAACCATCCCTTCAGACAGGATCAGAAGAACTTAGATCATTATATAATA
CAGTAGCAACCCTCTATTGTGTGCATCAAAGGATAGAGATAAAAGACACCAAGGAAGCTTTAGACAAGAT
AGAGGAAGAGCAAAACAAAAGTAAGACCACCGCACAGCAAGCGGCCGCTGATCTTCAGACCTGGAGGAGG
AGATATGAGGGACAATTGGAGAAGTGAATTATATAAATATAAAGTAGTAAAAATTGAACCATTAGGAGTA
GCACCCACCAAGGCAAAGAGAAGAGTGGTGCAGAGAGAAAAAAGAGCAGTGGGAATAGGAGCTTTGTTCC
TTGGGTTCTTGGGAGCAGCAGGAAGCACTATGGGCGCAGCGTCAATGACGCTGACGGTACAGGCCAGACA
ATTATTGTCTGGTATAGTGCAGCAGCAGAACAATTTGCTGAGGGCTATTGAGGCGCAACAGCATCTGTTG
CAACTCACAGTCTGGGGCATCAAGCAGCTCCAGGCAAGAATCCTGGCTGTGGAAAGATACCTAAAGGATC
AACAGCTCCTGGGGATTTGGGGTTGCTCTGGAAAACTCATTTGCACCACTGCTGTGCCTTGGAATGCTAG
TTGGAGTAATAAATCTCTGGAACAGATTTGGAATCACACGACCTGGATGGAGTGGGACAGAGAAATTAAC
AATTACACAAGCTTAATACACTCCTTAATTGAAGAATCGCAAAACCAGCAAGAAAAGAATGAACAAGAAT
TATTGGAATTAGATAAATGGGCAAGTTTGTGGAATTGGTTTAACATAACAAATTGGCTGTGGTATATAAA
ATTATTCATAATGATAGTAGGAGGCTTGGTAGGTTTAAGAATAGTTTTTGCTGTACTTTCTATAGTGAAT
AGAGTTAGGCAGGGATATTCACCATTATCGTTTCAGACCCACCTCCCAACCCCGAGGGGACCCAGAGAGG
GCCTATTTCCCATGATTCCTTCATATTTGCATATACGATACAAGGCTGTTAGAGAGATAATTAGAATTAA
TTTGACTGTAAACACAAAGATATTAGTACAAAATACGTGACGTAGAAAGTAATAATTTCTTGGGTAGTTT
GCAGTTTTAAAATTATGTTTTAAAATGGACTATCATATGCTTACCGTAACTTGAAAGTATTTCGATTTCT
TGGCTTTATATATCTTGTGGAAAGGACGAAACACCGTATGGGAGACCTACCAGAGTGTTTTAGAGCTAGA
AATAGCAAGTTAAAATAAGGCTAGTCCGTTATCAACTTGAAAAAGTGGCACCGAGTCGGTGCTTTTTTAA
GCTTGGCGTAACTAGATCTTGAGACAAATGGCAGTATTCATCCACAATTTTAAAAGAAAAGGGGGGATTG
GGGGGTACAGTGCAGGGGAAAGAATAGTAGACATAATAGCAACAGACATACAAACTAAAGAATTACAAAA
ACAAATTACAAAAATTCAAAATTTTCGGGTTTATTACAGGGACAGCAGAGATCCACTTTGGCGCCGGCTC
GAGGGGG
