>Addgene plasmid #77443 | CAMK1D gRNA (BRDN0001144895) | depositor partial sequence | sequence record 144903 | Target Sequence
TATGGGAGACCTACCAGAGT
