>Addgene plasmid #77443 | CAMK1D gRNA (BRDN0001144895) | addgene partial sequence | sequence record 187769 | hU6-F
AGAAAGTAATAATTTCTTGGGTAGTTTGCAGTTTTAAAATTATGTTTTAAAATGGACTATCATATGCTTA
CCGTAACTTGAAAGTATTTCGATTTCTTGGCTTTATATATCTTGTGGAAAGGACGAAACACCGTATGGGA
GACCTACCAGAGTGTTTTAGAGCTAGAAATAGCAAGTTAAAATAAGGCTAGTCCGTTATCAACTTGAAAA
AGTGGCACCGAGTCGGTGCTTTTTTAAGCTTGGCGTAACTAGATCTTGAGACAAATGGCAGTATTCATCC
ACAATTTTAAAAGAAAAGGGGGGATTGGGGGGTACAGTGCAGGGGAAAGAATAGTAGACATAATAGCAAC
AGACATACAAACTAAAGAATTACAAAAACAAATTACAAAAATTCAAAATTTTCGGGTTTATTACAGGGAC
AGCAGAGATCCACTTTGGCGCCGGCTCGAGGGGGCCCGGGTGCAAAGATGGATAAAGTTTTAAACAGAGA
GGAATCTTTGCAGCTAATGGACCTTCTAGGTCTTGAAAGGAGTGGGAATTGGCTCCGGTGCCCGTCAGTG
GGCAGAGCGC
